Addgene plasmid #204183: pRegev_D3.48C>G
Purpose: pRegev_D3 with single C>G mutation.
Depositing lab: Oded Regev. Depositing organization: New York University. Publication: Deciphering RNA splicing logic with interpretable machine learning. Liao SE, Sudarshan M, Regev O. Proc Natl Acad Sci U S A. 2023 Oct 10;120(41):e2221165120. doi: 10.1073/pnas.2221165120. Epub 2023 Oct 5. PubMed 37796983.
Backbone
  Vector backbone: pRegev_ExonSkip_LandingPad
  Backbone manufacturer: Regev Group (NYU)
  Total vector size (bp): 8612
  Vector type: Mammalian Expression, Synthetic Biology
  Selectable markers: Zeocin
Growth in bacteria
  Bacterial resistance: Ampicillin, 100 μg/mL
  Growth temperature: 37°C
  Growth strain: DH5alpha
  Copy number: Unknown
Gene/Insert
  Gene/Insert name: Exon D3 with 48C>G mutation in beta globin splicing minigene
  Species: Synthetic
  Mutation: 48C>G mutation
  Promoter: Truncated CAG
  Cloning method: Gibson Cloning
  Sequencing primers: 5′ T7; 3′ BGH Reverse
Resource information
  A portion of this plasmid was derived from a plasmid made by: Minigene design from Kristen Lynch (SA Smith and KW Lynch, "Cell-based splicing of minigenes." (2014)). Backbone design modified from Georg Seelig (AB Rosenberg et al, "Learning the sequence determinants of alternative splicing from millions of random sequences." (2015)).
Terms and licenses: Academic/Nonprofit Terms; Industry Terms: Not Available to Industry
How to cite: pRegev_D3.48C>G was a gift from Oded Regev (Addgene plasmid # 204183 ; http://n2t.net/addgene:204183 ; RRID:Addgene_204183)
