[The description below was written by a language model from this plasmid's Addgene catalogue record and pLannotate feature annotations shown in this document.]
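Description:
pRegev_D3.48C>G is a mammalian expression and synthetic-biology plasmid of about 8.6 kb that carries a beta-globin splicing minigene reporter, built on the pRegev_ExonSkip_LandingPad backbone. It is a variant of pRegev_D3 in which the synthetic test exon D3 carries a single C-to-G substitution at position 48. In bacteria it is maintained through a high-copy ColE1/pUC-type origin and ampicillin resistance (AmpR with its own promoter), and an f1 origin is also present. For mammalian cells, an SV40 promoter followed by the bacterial EM7 promoter drives the Sh ble gene, giving Zeocin resistance, and this cassette ends in an SV40 polyadenylation signal.

The minigene is transcribed from a truncated CAG promoter, annotated as the chicken β-actin promoter plus the chimeric β-actin/β-globin intron, without an annotated CMV enhancer. Downstream lie a T7 promoter, which also serves as a sequencing primer site, then a first HBB exon fragment, β-globin-derived intron segments, a terminal HBB exon fragment and the bGH polyadenylation signal. The unannotated stretch between the intron fragments is presumably where the synthetic D3 exon sits, although the feature table does not label it. Inclusion or skipping of this middle exon in the spliced transcript reports on how the exon sequence affects splicing. A separate, oppositely oriented cassette expresses EGFP from the EF-1α promoter, which probably serves as a marker for transfection or expression, though the record does not say so.

The associated work concerns deciphering RNA splicing logic with interpretable machine learning. This point mutant is suited to testing the effect of a single nucleotide change on exon skipping relative to the parental D3 construct.
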