Features (pLannotate 1.2.2; 25 found; start..end, strand, type, name):
     44..763     -  CDS            EGFP: the original enhanced GFP (Yang et al., 1996) mammalian codon-optimized
    771..1949    -  promoter       EF-1α promoter: strong constitutive promoter for human elongation factor EF-1α
   1980..2257    +  promoter       chicken β-actin promoter: No description available
   2258..3231    +  intron         chimeric intron: chimera between introns from chicken β-actin and rabbit β-globin
   3247..3265    +  promoter       T7 promoter: promoter for bacteriophage T7 RNA polymerase
   3297..3392    +  CDS            HBB (fragment): HBB_GORGO - Experimental evidence at protein level: Swiss-Prot protein existence level 1. Involved in oxygen transport from the lung to the various peripheral tissues. From Gorilla gorilla gorilla (Western lowland gorilla).
   3393..3479    +  intron         chimeric intron (fragment): chimera between introns from human β-globin and immunoglobulin heavy chain genes
   3598..3680    +  intron         β-globin intron (fragment): internally truncated intron from human β-globin
   4051..4441    +  intron         β-globin intron (fragment): internally truncated intron from human β-globin
   4445..4567    +  CDS            HBB: HBB_COLGU - Experimental evidence at transcript level: Swiss-Prot protein existence level 2. Involved in oxygen transport from the lung to the various peripheral tissues. From Colobus guereza (Mantled guereza) (Eastern black-and-white colobus monkey).
   4637..4861    +  polyA_signal   bGH poly(A) signal: bovine growth hormone polyadenylation signal
   4865..4886    +  promoter       SV40 promoter (fragment): SV40 enhancer and early promoter
   4907..5335    +  rep_origin     f1 ori (sequence partly withheld): f1 bacteriophage origin of replication; arrow indicates direction of (+) strand synthesis
   5349..5678    +  promoter       SV40 promoter: SV40 enhancer and early promoter
   5726..5773    +  promoter       EM7 promoter: synthetic bacterial promoter&nbsp
   5792..6166    +  CDS            BleoR: antibiotic-binding protein; Sh ble from Streptoalloteichus hindustanus; confers resistance to bleomycin, phleomycin, and Zeocin™
   6176..6301    +  CDS            ble (fragment): BLE_KLEPN - Experimental evidence at protein level: Swiss-Prot protein existence level 1. Binding protein with a strong affinity to the bleomycin family of antibiotics. Binds to CL990; an antimitotic-antibiotic compound. From Klebsiella pneumoniae.
   6296..6417    +  polyA_signal   SV40 poly(A) signal: SV40 polyadenylation signal
   6490..6506    -  protein_bind   lac operator: The lac repressor binds to the lac operator to inhibit transcription in E. coli. This inhibition can be relieved by adding lactose or isopropyl-β-D-thiogalactopyranoside (IPTG). lac repressor encoded by lacI
   6514..6544    -  promoter       lac promoter: promoter for the E. coli lac operon
   6559..6580    -  protein_bind   CAP binding site: CAP binding activates transcription in the presence of cAMP. E. coli catabolite activator protein
   6593..6685    -  CDS            lacI (fragment): lac repressor; lacI; The lac repressor binds to the lac operator to inhibit transcription in E. coli. This inhibition can be relieved by adding lactose or isopropyl-β-D-thiogalactopyranoside (IPTG).
   6868..7456    -  rep_origin     ori: high-copy-number ColE1/pMB1/pBR322/pUC origin of replication
   7627..8487    -  CDS            AmpR: β-lactamase; bla; confers resistance to ampicillin, carbenicillin, and related antibiotics
   8488..8592    -  promoter       AmpR promoter: bla
>Addgene plasmid #204183 | pRegev_D3.48C>G | addgene full sequence | sequence record 404013 | Addgene NGS Result
CCACCTGACGTCGACGGATCGGGAGATCCCAGTGTGGTGGTACTTACTTGTACAGCTCGTCCATGCCGAG
AGTGATCCCGGCGGCGGTCACGAACTCCAGCAGGACCATGTGATCGCGCTTCTCGTTGGGGTCTTTGCTC
AGGGCGGACTGGGTGCTCAGGTAGTGGTTGTCGGGCAGCAGCACGGGGCCGTCGCCGATGGGGGTGTTCT
GCTGGTAGTGGTCGGCGAGCTGCACGCTGCCGTCCTCGATGTTGTGGCGGATCTTGAAGTTCGCCTTGAT
GCCGTTCTTCTGCTTGTCGGCCATGATATAGACGTTGTGGCTGTTGTAGTTGTACTCCAGCTTGTGCCCC
AGGATGTTGCCGTCCTCCTTGAAGTCGATGCCCTTCAGCTCGATGCGGTTCACCAGGGTGTCGCCCTCGA
ACTTCACCTCGGCGCGGGTCTTGTAGTTGCCGTCGTCCTTGAAGAAGATGGTGCGCTCCTGGACGTAGCC
TTCGGGCATGGCGGACTTGAAGAAGTCGTGCTGCTTCATGTGGTCGGGGTAGCGGCTGAAGCACTGCACG
CCGTAGGTCAGGGTGGTCACGAGGGTGGGCCAGGGCACGGGCAGCTTGCCGGTGGTGCAGATGAACTTCA
GGGTCAGCTTGCCGTAGGTGGCATCGCCCTCGCCCTCGCCAGACACGCTGAACTTGTGGCCGTTTACGTC
GCCGTCCAGCTCGACCAGGATGGGCACCACCCCGGTGAACAGCTCCTCGCCCTTGCTCACCATGGTGGCC
TCACGACACCTGAAATGGAAGAAAAAAACTTTGAACCACTGTCTGAGGCTTGAGAATGAACCAAGATCCA
AACTCAAAAAGGGCAAATTCCAAGGAGAATTACATCAAGTGCCAAGCTGGCCTAACTTCAGTCTCCACCC
ACTCAGTGTGGGGAAACTCCATCGCATAAAACCCCTCCCCCCAACCTAAAGACGACGTACTCCAAAAGCT
CGAGAACTAATCGAGGTGCCTGGACGGCGCCCGGTACTCCGTGGAGTCACATGAAGCGACGGCTGAGGAC
GGAAAGGCCCTTTTCCTTTGTGTGGGTGACTCACCCGCCCGCTCTCCCGAGCGCCGCGTCCTCCATTTTG
AGCTCCCTGCAGCAGGGCCGGGAAGCGGCCATCTTTCCGCTCACGCAACTGGTGCCGACCGGGCCAGCCT
TGCCGCCCAGGGCGGGGCGATACACGGCGGCGCGAGGCCAGGCACCAGAGCAGGCCGGCCAGCTTGAGAC
TACCCCCGTCCGATTCTCGGTGGCCGCGCTCGCAGGCCCCGCCTCGCCGAACATGTGCGCTGGGACGCAC
GGGCCCCGTCGCCGCCCGCGGCCCCAAAAACCGAAATACCAGTGTGCAGATCTTGGCCCGCATTTACAAG
ACTATCTTGCCAGAAAAAAAGCGTCGCAGCAGGTCATCAAAAATTTTAAATGGCTAGAGACTTATCGAAA
GCAGCGAGACAGGCGCGAAGGTGCCACCAGATTCGCACGCGGCGGCCCCAGCGCCCAGGCCAGGCCTCAA
CTCAAGCACGAGGCGAAGGGGCTCCTTAAGCGCAAGGCCTCGAACTCTCCCACCCACTTCCAACCCGAAG
CTCGGGATCAAGAATCACGTACTGCAGCCAGGTGGAAGTAATTCAAGGCACGCAAGGGCCATAACCCGTA
AAGAGGCCAGGCCCGCGGGAACCACACACGGCACTTACCTGTGTTCTGGCGGCAAACCCGTTGCGAAAAA
GAACGTTCACGGCGACTACTGCACTTATATACGGTTCTCCCCCACCCTCGGGAAAAAGGCGGAGCCAGTA
CACGACATCACTTTCCCAGTTTACCCCGCGCCACCTTCTCTAGGCACCGGTTCAATTGCCGACCCCTCCC
CCCAACTTCTCGGGGACTGTGGGCGATGTGCGCTCTGCCCACTGACGGGCACCGGAGCCTACGTAGGAAT
TAATTCGCCAGCACAGTGGTCGAGGTGAGCCCCACGTTCTGCTTCACTCTCCCCATCTCCCCCCCCTCCC
CACCCCCAATTTTGTATTTATTTATTTTTTAATTATTTTGTGCAGCGATGGGGGCGGGGGGGGGGGGGGG
GCGCGCGCCAGGCGGGGCGGGGCGGGGCGAGGGGCGGGGCGGGGCGAGGCGGAGAGGTGCGGCGGCAGCC
AATCAGAGCGGCGCGCTCCGAAAGTTTCCTTTTATGGCGAGGCGGCGGCGGCGGCGGCCCTATAAAAAGC
GAAGCGCGCGGCGGGCGGGAGTCGCTGCGCGCTGCCTTCGCCCCGTGCCCCGCTCCGCCGCCGCCTCGCG
CCGCCCGCCCCGGCTCTGACTGACCGCGTTACTCCCACAGGTGAGCGGGCGGGACGGCCCTTCTCCTCCG
GGCTGTAATTAGCGCTTGGTTTAATGACGGCTTGTTTCTTTTCTGTGGCTGCGTGAAAGCCTTGAGGGGC
TCCGGGAGGGCCCTTTGTGCGGGGGGAGCGGCTCGGGGGGTGCGTGCGTGTGTGTGTGCGTGGGGAGCGC
CGCGTGCGGCTCCGCGCTGCCCGGCGGCTGTGAGCGCTGCGGGCGCGGCGCGGGGCTTTGTGCGCTCCGC
AGTGTGCGCGAGGGGAGCGCGGCCGGGGGCGGTGCCCCGCGGTGCGGGGGGGGCTGCGAGGGGAACAAAG
GCTGCGTGCGGGGTGTGTGCGTGGGGGGGTGAGCAGGGGGTGTGGGCGCGTCGGTCGGGCTGCAACCCCC
CCTGCACCCCCCTCCCCGAGTTGCTGAGCACGGCCCGGCTTCGGGTGCGGGGCTCCGTACGGGGCGTGGC
GCGGGGCTCGCCGTGCCGGGCGGGGGGTGGCGGCAGGTGGGGGTGCCGGGCGGGGCGGGGCCGCCTCGGG
CCGGGGAGGGCTCGGGGGAGGGGCGCGGCGGCCCCCGGAGCGCCGGCGGCTGTCGAGGCGCGGCGAGCCG
CAGCCATTGCCTTTTATGGTAATCGTGCGAGAGGGCGCAGGGACTTCCTTTGTCCCAAATCTGTGCGGAG
CCGAAATCTGGGAGGCGCCGCCGCACCCCCTCTAGCGGGCGCGGGGCGAAGCGGTGCGGCGCCGGCAGGA
AGGAAATGGGCGGGGAGGGCCTTCGTGCGTCGCCGCGCCGCCGTCCCCTTCTCCCTCTCCAGCCTCGGGG
CTGTCCGCGGGGGGACGGCTGCCTTCGGGGGGGACGGGGCAGGGCGGGGTTCGGCTTCTGGCGTGTGACC
GGCGGCTCTAGCGTTTAAACTTAAGCTAATACGACTCACTATAGGGAGCTTGGTACCGCAACCTCAAACA
GACACCATGGTGCACCTGACTCCTGAGGAGAAGTCTGCCGTTACTGCCCTGTGGGGCAAGGTGAACGTGG
ATGAAGTTGGTGGTGAGGCCCTGGGCAGGTTGGTATCAAGGTTACAAGACAGGTTTAAGGAGACCAATAG
AAACTGGGCATATGGAGACAGAGAAGACTCTTGGGTTTCTGATAGGCACTGACTCTCTCTGCCTATGTCT
TTCTCTGCCATCCAGGTTCTCCCAGTCACACGCAGTCTCCGCCTAACTTCATAGTCTCATGTGATATCTT
CTTAAGCTGCCGTGCCACCAGGTCTGACTATGGGACCCTTGATGTTTTCTTTCCCCTTCTTTTCTATGGT
TAAGTTCATGTCATAGGAAGGGGAGAAGTAACAGGGTACAGTTTAGAATGGGAAACAGACGAATGATTGC
ATCAGTGTGGAAGTCTCAGGATCGTTTTAGTTTCTTTTATTTGCTGTTCATAACAATTGTTTTCTTTTGT
TTAATTCTTGCTTTCTTTTTTTTTCTTCTCCGCAATTTTTACTATTATACTTAATGCCTTAACATTGTGT
ATAACAAAAGGAAATATCTCTGAGATACATTAAGTAACTTAAAAAAAAACTTTACACAGTCTGCCTAGTA
CATTACTATTTGGAATATATGTGTGCTTATTTGCATATTCATAATCTCCCTACTTTATTTTCTTTTATTT
TTAATTGATACATAATCATTATACATATTTATGGGTTAAAGTGTAATGTTTTAATATCGATACACATATT
GACCAAATCAGGGTAATTTTGCATTTGTAATTTTAAAAAATGCTTTCTTCTTTTAATATACTTTTTTGTT
TATCTTATTTCTAATACTTTCCCTAATCTCTTTCTTTCAGGGCAATAATGATACAATGTATCATGCCTCT
TTGCACCATTCTAAAGAATAACAGTGATAATTTCTGGGTTAAGGCAATAGCAATATTTCTGCATATAAAT
ATTTCTGCATATAAATTGTAACTGATGTAAGAGGTTTCATATTGCTAATAGCAGCTACAATCCAGCTACC
ATTCTGCTTTTATTTTATGGTTGGGATAAGGCTGGATTATTCTGAGTCCAAGCTAGGCCCTTTTGCTAAT
CATGTTCATACCTCTTATCTTCCTCCCACAGCTCCTGGGCAACGTGCTGGTCTGTGTGCTGGCCCATCAC
TTTGGCAAAGAATTCACCCCACCAGTGCAGGCTGCCTATCAGAAAGTGGTGGCTGGTGTGGCTAATGCCC
TGGCCCACAAGTATCACTAAGCTCGCTCTAGACTAGACGATTAAATTACATTATAGGGCCCGTTTAAACC
CGCTGATCAGCCTCGACTGTGCCTTCTAGTTGCCAGCCATCTGTTGTTTGCCCCTCCCCCGTGCCTTCCT
TGACCCTGGAAGGTGCCACTCCCACTGTCCTTTCCTAATAAAATGAGGAAATTGCATCGCATTGTCTGAG
TAGGTGTCATTCTATTCTGGGGGGTGGGGTGGGGCAGGACAGCAAGGGGGAGGATTGGGAAGACAATAGC
AGGCATGCTGGGGATGCGGTGGGCTCTATGGCTTCTGAGGCGGAAAGAACCAGCTGGGGCTCTAGGGGGT
ATCCCC
[124 nt withheld, positions 4907-5030]
C
[91 nt withheld, positions 5032-5122]
A
[49 nt withheld, positions 5124-5172]
CCTTTGACGTTGGAGTCCACGTTCTTT
[37 nt withheld, positions 5200-5236]
ACCCTATCTCGGTCTATTCTTTTGATTTATAAGGGATTTTGCCGATTTCGGCCTATTGGTTAAAAAATGA
GCTGATTTAACAAAAATTTAACGCGAATTAATTCTGTGGAATGTGTGTCAGTTAGGGTGTGGAAAGTCCC
CAGGCTCCCCAGCAGGCAGAAGTATGCAAAGCATGCATCTCAATTAGTCAGCAACCAGGTGTGGAAAGTC
CCCAGGCTCCCCAGCAGGCAGAAGTATGCAAAGCATGCATCTCAATTAGTCAGCAACCATAGTCCCGCCC
CTAACTCCGCCCATCCCGCCCCTAACTCCGCCCAGTTCCGCCCATTCTCCGCCCCATGGCTGACTAATTT
TTTTTATTTATGCAGAGGCCGAGGCCGCCTCTGCCTCTGAGCTATTCCAGAAGTAGTGAGGAGGCTTTTT
TGGAGGCCTAGGCTTTTGCAAAAAGCTCCCGGGAGCTTGTATATCCATTTTCGGATCTGATCAGCACGTG
TTGACAATTAATCATCGGCATAGTATATCGGCATAGTATAATACGACAAGGTGAGGAACTAAACCATGGC
CAAGTTGACCAGTGCCGTTCCGGTGCTCACCGCGCGCGACGTCGCCGGAGCGGTCGAGTTCTGGACCGAC
CGGCTCGGGTTCTCCCGGGACTTCGTGGAGGACGACTTCGCCGGTGTGGTCCGGGACGACGTGACCCTGT
TCATCAGCGCGGTCCAGGACCAGGTGGTGCCGGACAACACCCTGGCCTGGGTGTGGGTGCGCGGCCTGGA
CGAGCTGTACGCCGAGTGGTCGGAGGTCGTGTCCACGAACTTCCGGGACGCCTCCGGGCCGGCCATGACC
GAGATCGGCGAGCAGCCGTGGGGGCGGGAGTTCGCCCTGCGCGACCCGGCCGGCAACTGCGTGCACTTCG
TGGCCGAGGAGCAGGACTGACACGTGCTACGAGATTTCGATTCCACCGCCGCCTTCTATGAAAGGTTGGG
CTTCGGAATCGTTTTCCGGGACGCCGGCTGGATGATCCTCCAGCGCGGGGATCTCATGCTGGAGTTCTTC
GCCCACCCCAACTTGTTTATTGCAGCTTATAATGGTTACAAATAAAGCAATAGCATCACAAATTTCACAA
ATAAAGCATTTTTTTCACTGCATTCTAGTTGTGGTTTGTCCAAACTCATCAATGTATCTTATCATGTCTG
TATACCGTCGACCTCTAGCTAGAGCTTGGCGTAATCATGGTCATAGCTGTTTCCTGTGTGAAATTGTTAT
CCGCTCACAATTCCACACAACATACGAGCCGGAAGCATAAAGTGTAAAGCCTGGGGTGCCTAATGAGTGA
GCTAACTCACATTAATTGCGTTGCGCTCACTGCCCGCTTTCCAGTCGGGAAACCTGTCGTGCCAGCTGCA
TTAATGAATCGGCCAACGCGCGGGGAGAGGCGGTTTGCGTATTGGGCGCTCTTCCGCTTCCTCGCTCACT
GACTCGCTGCGCTCGGTCGTTCGGCTGCGGCGAGCGGTATCAGCTCACTCAAAGGCGGTAATACGGTTAT
CCACAGAATCAGGGGATAACGCAGGAAAGAACATGTGAGCAAAAGGCCAGCAAAAGGCCAGGAACCGTAA
AAAGGCCGCGTTGCTGGCGTTTTTCCATAGGCTCCGCCCCCCTGACGAGCATCACAAAAATCGACGCTCA
AGTCAGAGGTGGCGAAACCCGACAGGACTATAAAGATACCAGGCGTTTCCCCCTGGAAGCTCCCTCGTGC
GCTCTCCTGTTCCGACCCTGCCGCTTACCGGATACCTGTCCGCCTTTCTCCCTTCGGGAAGCGTGGCGCT
TTCTCATAGCTCACGCTGTAGGTATCTCAGTTCGGTGTAGGTCGTTCGCTCCAAGCTGGGCTGTGTGCAC
GAACCCCCCGTTCAGCCCGACCGCTGCGCCTTATCCGGTAACTATCGTCTTGAGTCCAACCCGGTAAGAC
ACGACTTATCGCCACTGGCAGCAGCCACTGGTAACAGGATTAGCAGAGCGAGGTATGTAGGCGGTGCTAC
AGAGTTCTTGAAGTGGTGGCCTAACTACGGCTACACTAGAAGAACAGTATTTGGTATCTGCGCTCTGCTG
AAGCCAGTTACCTTCGGAAAAAGAGTTGGTAGCTCTTGATCCGGCAAACAAACCACCGCTGGTAGCGGTG
GTTTTTTTGTTTGCAAGCAGCAGATTACGCGCAGAAAAAAAGGATCTCAAGAAGATCCTTTGATCTTTTC
TACGGGGTCTGACGCTCAGTGGAACGAAAACTCACGTTAAGGGATTTTGGTCATGAGATTATCAAAAAGG
ATCTTCACCTAGATCCTTTTAAATTAAAAATGAAGTTTTAAATCAATCTAAAGTATATATGAGTAAACTT
GGTCTGACAGTTACCAATGCTTAATCAGTGAGGCACCTATCTCAGCGATCTGTCTATTTCGTTCATCCAT
AGTTGCCTGACTCCCCGTCGTGTAGATAACTACGATACGGGAGGGCTTACCATCTGGCCCCAGTGCTGCA
ATGATACCGCGAGACCCACGCTCACCGGCTCCAGATTTATCAGCAATAAACCAGCCAGCCGGAAGGGCCG
AGCGCAGAAGTGGTCCTGCAACTTTATCCGCCTCCATCCAGTCTATTAATTGTTGCCGGGAAGCTAGAGT
AAGTAGTTCGCCAGTTAATAGTTTGCGCAACGTTGTTGCCATTGCTACAGGCATCGTGGTGTCACGCTCG
TCGTTTGGTATGGCTTCATTCAGCTCCGGTTCCCAACGATCAAGGCGAGTTACATGATCCCCCATGTTGT
GCAAAAAAGCGGTTAGCTCCTTCGGTCCTCCGATCGTTGTCAGAAGTAAGTTGGCCGCAGTGTTATCACT
CATGGTTATGGCAGCACTGCATAATTCTCTTACTGTCATGCCATCCGTAAGATGCTTTTCTGTGACTGGT
GAGTACTCAACCAAGTCATTCTGAGAATAGTGTATGCGGCGACCGAGTTGCTCTTGCCCGGCGTCAATAC
GGGATAATACCGCGCCACATAGCAGAACTTTAAAAGTGCTCATCATTGGAAAACGTTCTTCGGGGCGAAA
ACTCTCAAGGATCTTACCGCTGTTGAGATCCAGTTCGATGTAACCCACTCGTGCACCCAACTGATCTTCA
GCATCTTTTACTTTCACCAGCGTTTCTGGGTGAGCAAAAACAGGAAGGCAAAATGCCGCAAAAAAGGGAA
TAAGGGCGACACGGAAATGTTGAATACTCATACTCTTCCTTTTTCAATATTATTGAAGCATTTATCAGGG
TTATTGTCTCATGAGCGGATACATATTTGAATGTATTTAGAAAAATAAACAAATAGGGGTTCCGCGCACA
TTTCCCCGAAAAGTG
