>Addgene plasmid #204183 | pRegev_D3.48C>G | depositor partial sequence | sequence record 399132 | Exon D3 with 48C>G mutation
GTTCTCCCAGTCACACGCAGTCTCCGCCTAACTTCATAGTCTCATGTGATATCTTCTTAAGCTGCCGTGC
CACCAG
